>Addgene plasmid #185701 | pCMV-T7-NLS(SV40)-anCas(FCA)-6xHis-NLS(SV40) | addgene full sequence | sequence record 363639 | Addgene NGS Result
GACGTCGACGGATCGGGAGATCTCCCGATCCCCTATGGTGCACTCTCAGTACAATCTGCTCTGATGCCGC
ATAGTTAAGCCAGTATCTGCTCCCTGCTTGTGTGTTGGAGGTCGCTGAGTAGTGCGCGAGCAAAATTTAA
GCTACAACAAGGCAAGGCTTGACCGACAATTGCATGAAGAATCTGCTTAGGGTTAGGCGTTTTGCGCTGC
TTCGCGATGTACGGGCCAGATATACGCGTTGACATTGATTATTGACTAGTTATTAATAGTAATCAATTAC
GGGGTCATTAGTTCATAGCCCATATATGGAGTTCCGCGTTACATAACTTACGGTAAATGGCCCGCCTGGC
TGACCGCCCAACGACCCCCGCCCATTGACGTCAATAATGACGTATGTTCCCATAGTAACGCCAATAGGGA
CTTTCCATTGACGTCAATGGGTGGAGTATTTACGGTAAACTGCCCACTTGGCAGTACATCAAGTGTATCA
TATGCCAAGTACGCCCCCTATTGACGTCAATGACGGTAAATGGCCCGCCTGGCATTATGCCCAGTACATG
ACCTTATGGGACTTTCCTACTTGGCAGTACATCTACGTATTAGTCATCGCTATTACCATGGTGATGCGGT
TTTGGCAGTACATCAATGGGCGTGGATAGCGGTTTGACTCACGGGGATTTCCAAGTCTCCACCCCATTGA
CGTCAATGGGAGTTTGTTTTGGCACCAAAATCAACGGGACTTTCCAAAATGTCGTAACAACTCCGCCCCA
TTGACGCAAATGGGCGGTAGGCGTGTACGGTGGGAGGTCTATATAAGCAGAGCTCTCTGGCTAACTAGAG
AACCCACTGCTTACTGGCTTATCGAAATTAATACGACTCACTATAGGGAGACCCAAGCTGGCTAGCATGC
CCAAGAAAAAGCGGAAGGTGCCCAAGATGAAGAAGGACTACAGCATCGGCCTGGACATCGGCACCAATTC
TGTTGGCTGGGCCGTGACCGACGACAACTACAACCTCGTGCGGAAGAAAATGAAGGTGCTGGGCAACACC
GACAAGAAGTCCATCGGAAAGGCCCTGTGGGGCGTCAGACTGTTTGATGCCGCTGAGACAGCCGAGGAAC
GGCGGATGCACAGAACCACCAGAAGGCGGTACACCCGGCGGAGACAGAGAATCGATCTGCTGCAAGAGAT
CTTCCAAGAGGAAATCAGCAAGGTCGACCCCAGCTTCTTTATCCGGCTGAACGAGAGCAGACTGCACCCC
GAGGACAAGACCGACGATAGACACCCTCTGTTCGGCGACAACGAGACAGACAAGGACTACCACAAGCAGT
ACCCCACCATCTACCACCTGAGAAAGCACCTGATGGAAAGCGACGAGAAGCACGACATCCGGCTGGTGTA
TCTGGCCCTGCACCACATCATCAAGTACCGGGGCCACTTCCTGATCGAGGGCGACCTGAATAGCGAGAAC
ACCGACGTGGAAGAACTGTTCAAGCAGCTGGTCCAGGTGTTCAACGACACCTTCGAGGAAGAACACCTGA
GCGAGGAAGCCATCGACATCGAGGAAATCCTGACGGATAAGAAGTCCCGGTCCACCAGAGCCAAAGAGGT
GGTCAAGCTGTTCGGCAGCGAGAAGAAGCAGGCCTGTATCAGCGCCCTGATCAAGCTGATCGTGGGCCTG
AAGGGCAACCTGAAGAAGGTGTTCGGGGACGCCGAGGACACCAGCATCCACTTCAGCAAGGACAACTACG
AAGAGGACCTGGAAGCCATTCGGGACATCATCCCCGACGAGTACGCCGATCTGTTCGAGGCCATCAAAGC
CCTGTACGACGCCATCGTGCTGTCTGGCATTCTCGGCGGCAGCACCTCTAACACCAAGGCCAAAGTGTCC
GCCAGCATGATCGCCAGATACGAGCAGCACCAGAAAGACCTGAAGCAGCTGAAACAGTTCGTGAAAGAGC
ATCTGCCCGAGAAGTACAACGAGATCTTCAGCGACAACACCAAGAACGGCTACAGCGCCTACATCGAAGG
CGGCACCAGCCAAGAGGACTTCTACAAGTATCTGAAGAAGATCCTGAAAGAGCTGGAAGAGGCCGAGTAC
CTGCTGGAAGAAATCGAGAACGAGAACTTCCTGCCTAAGCAGCGGACCTCCGACAACGGCGTGATCCCTT
ATCAGATCCACCTCGAGGAACTGCGGGCCATCCTGAAGAACCAGGGCAAGTACTACCCATTCCTCAAAGA
GAACGCCGAGAAGATCGAGTCTATCCTGACCTTCAGAATCCCCTACTACGTGGGACCACTGGCCAGAGGC
AATGGCAGATTCGCCTGGATGATCAGAAAGAAGGACGGCAAGATCACCCCTTGGAACTTCGACGAGGTGG
TGGACAAAGAGAAGTCCGCCGAGGAATTCATCGAGCGGATGACCAACAACTGCACCTACCTGCCTGGCGA
GAACGTGCTGCCAAAGAACAGCCTGCTGTACGAGAAGTTCACCGTGCTGAATGAGCTGAACAACGTGCGG
CTGACCACCGATAAGGGCAAGACCAGAAGATTCAGCGCCGAGCAGAAGCAAGAGATTTTCGACGACCTGT
TCCGGAAGAACCGGAAAGTGACCAAGAAGAAGCTCGAGGACTACCTGAAGCGCGAGTACGAAGAGTTCGA
CTCCGCCGACATCTCCGGCATCGATGGCGAGTTTAAGAGCAGCCTGGGCAGCTACCACGACTTCTGCAAG
ATCGTGGTCAAGGGCAACAGCCTGGACGAGGAAGATTACAAGGATATCATCGAAGAGATCATTAAGTGGC
TGACCGTGTTCGAGGACCGGAAGATGCTGCGGAGAAGGCTGGAAAAGTACTCCGAGATCCTGACCGAGGA
ACAGATCAAGAAGATCTGCAAGCGGCACTACACCGGCTGGGGCAGACTGTCTAGAAAGCTGCTGACCGGC
ATCCGGGACAAAGAAACCGGCAAGAGCATCATCGACGTGCTGCGGGAAACCGACAGCAGCAACCGGAACT
TCATGCAGCTGCTGAGCGACGAGGACCTGAGCTTCAAAGAAGAGATCGAGCAGGCCAACGCCGAGGCCGA
AGGCGAAAATCTGCACGAGATCGTCGAGGATCTGCCTGGCTCTCCCGCCATCAAGAGAGGAATTCTGCAG
GCCCTGAAGATTGTGGATGAGATCGTGAAAGTGATGGGGCACGAGCCCAAGAACATCTTCGTGGAAATGG
CCCGCGAGAACCAGAAAACCGGCAGAGGCAGACGCTCCACCAAGAAAAGACTGAAGCGCCTGCAAGAGGC
CCTCAAGAACCTGGGCTCCAACCTGCTCAAAGAGCTGCCCCGGGACGATAACGAGCTGCGGAACGATAGA
CTGTTCCTGTACTACACCCAGATGGGCAAGTGCATGTACACCGGCGAGCCCATCGATCTGGACGACCTGA
GCAACTACGACATCGATCACATCATTCCCCAGAGCTTCATCAAGGACGACTCCCTGGACAACCGGGTGCT
CGTGTCCAGAGAGGAAAACGCCCGCAAGACCGATAACTTCCCATCTCCTGAGATCCGGCGGAAGATGAAG
TCCTTCTGGCAAATGCTGCTGAAGGCCGGACTGATCTCTAAGAAGAAGTTTGACAGACTGACCAGAGCCG
ACAGAGGCGACTTCACCGATGATGAGCTGGCCGGCTTTATTGCCCGGCAGCTGGTGGAAACCCGGCAGAT
CACAAAACACGTGGCCACACTGCTGAAGCAGAGATACCCCACCGAGAAGGATGAGGAAGATAAGACCATC
CGGAACGCCAAGATTGTGTCCGTGAAGGCCAATCTGGTGTCCGAGTTCAGACAGGACTTCGGCCTGTACA
AGTGCCGGGAAGTGAACGACTACCATCACGCCCACGACGCCTACCTGAATGCCGTTGTGGGAAACGCCCT
GCTGAAGAAGTACCCTCAGCTGGCCGCCGAGTTTATCAAGGGCGACTACAGAAAGAACAACGCCCGGGAA
GAGAACAAGGCCAATGCCAAGATGCACTTTTACAGCAACATCATGAACAGCTTCACCTCCGACGTGAAGA
TCGCCGACGAGACAGGCGAGATCGTGTGGGACAAAGAGAAAGATATCGCCACCGTGCGGAAAGTCATGAA
CTACCACCAGGTGCTGATCACCCGCAAGGTGGAAGAGGAAAAAGGCGGCTTCTTCGACCAGACCATCCTG
AGCAAGGGCAATAGCAAGAAGCTGATCCCGCTGAAGAAAAATCTGGACCCTGAGAAGTACGGCGGCTACA
ACTCTCCTACCGTGGCCTACTCTGTGCTGGTCGAGTACGATATCGAGAAGGGCAAAAAGAAAAAACTCAA
GACCGTTAAGCAGCTCGTGGGCATCCCCATCAGAGAGAGAGCCAAGCTGGAAAAAAACCCCATCAAGTAT
CTCGAGAAAAAGGGCTATCAGAACCCTAAGGTGGACCTGCTGATCAAGATCCCCAAGAACTCCCTGTTCG
AGCTGGACGGCGGCAGGCGAAGAATACTGGCCGCTGCAAAAGAGCTGAAAAACGCCAATCAGCTGGTGCT
CCCCGCCGAAGAGTATACCCTGCTGGATAAGGTGGCCAAAATCATTAAGAAGAACAACAGCGAGAGCATC
GAGTACGTCGAGGAACACCTGTCTGAGTTCGATGAGCTGCTGGAAAGCCTGATCGACTACAGCCCTAAGC
TGGCTCTGCAGGACAAGAATCTGGAAAAGATCAAAGAGGCCTTCGAACAGCTGAACCTGGCCGATAAGAA
AGAAGTGGCCAAAGAGATTATCAACCTGCTGCACTGCACCGCCACCACCGCTAATGCCGCTCTGAAGTTT
CTCGGAGGCTCCAAGAACAGAATGCGCTACACCTCCATCAAAGAACTGCTGAACGCCAGCCTGATCCACC
AGTCTATCACCGGCCTGTATGAGACACGGATCGACCTGGGAAAGCTGGGCGAAGATCACCATCATCATCA
CCACGCCTCTGGAACAGGCGGACCTAAAAAGAAGAGGAAGGTTTAAGGTACCGAGCTCGGATCCACTAGT
CCAGTGTGGTGGAATTCTGCAGATATCCAGCACAGTGGCGGCCGCTCGAGTCTAGAGGGCCCGTTTAAAC
CCGCTGATCAGCCTCGACTGTGCCTTCTAGTTGCCAGCCATCTGTTGTTTGCCCCTCCCCCGTGCCTTCC
TTGACCCTGGAAGGTGCCACTCCCACTGTCCTTTCCTAATAAAATGAGGAAATTGCATCGCATTGTCTGA
GTAGGTGTCATTCTATTCTGGGGGGTGGGGTGGGGCAGGACAGCAAGGGGGAGGATTGGGAAGACAATAG
CAGGCATGCTGGGGATGCGGTGGGCTCTATGGCTTCTGAGGCGGAAAGAACCAGCTGGGGCTCTAGGGGG
TATCCCC
[124 nt withheld, positions 5398-5521]
C
[91 nt withheld, positions 5523-5613]
A
[49 nt withheld, positions 5615-5663]
CCTTTGACGTTGGAGTCCACGTTCTTT
[37 nt withheld, positions 5691-5727]
ACCCTATCTCGGTCTATTCTTTTGATTTATAAGGGATTTTGCCGATTTCGGCCTATTGGTTAAAAAATGA
GCTGATTTAACAAAAATTTAACGCGAATTAATTCTGTGGAATGTGTGTCAGTTAGGGTGTGGAAAGTCCC
CAGGCTCCCCAGCAGGCAGAAGTATGCAAAGCATGCATCTCAATTAGTCAGCAACCAGGTGTGGAAAGTC
CCCAGGCTCCCCAGCAGGCAGAAGTATGCAAAGCATGCATCTCAATTAGTCAGCAACCATAGTCCCGCCC
CTAACTCCGCCCATCCCGCCCCTAACTCCGCCCAGTTCCGCCCATTCTCCGCCCCATGGCTGACTAATTT
TTTTTATTTATGCAGAGGCCGAGGCCGCCTCTGCCTCTGAGCTATTCCAGAAGTAGTGAGGAGGCTTTTT
TGGAGGCCTAGGCTTTTGCAAAAAGCTCCCGGGAGCTTGTATATCCATTTTCGGATCTGATCAAGAGACA
GGATGAGGATCGTTTCGCATGATTGAACAAGATGGATTGCACGCAGGTTCTCCGGCCGCTTGGGTGGAGA
GGCTATTCGGCTATGACTGGGCACAACAGACAATCGGCTGCTCTGATGCCGCCGTGTTCCGGCTGTCAGC
GCAGGGGCGCCCGGTTCTTTTTGTCAAGACCGACCTGTCCGGTGCCCTGAATGAACTGCAGGACGAGGCA
GCGCGGCTATCGTGGCTGGCCACGACGGGCGTTCCTTGCGCAGCTGTGCTCGACGTTGTCACTGAAGCGG
GAAGGGACTGGCTGCTATTGGGCGAAGTGCCGGGGCAGGATCTCCTGTCATCTCACCTTGCTCCTGCCGA
GAAAGTATCCATCATGGCTGATGCAATGCGGCGGCTGCATACGCTTGATCCGGCTACCTGCCCATTCGAC
CACCAAGCGAAACATCGCATCGAGCGAGCACGTACTCGGATGGAAGCCGGTCTTGTCGATCAGGATGATC
TGGACGAAGAGCATCAGGGGCTCGCGCCAGCCGAACTGTTCGCCAGGCTCAAGGCGCGCATGCCCGACGG
CGAGGATCTCGTCGTGACCCATGGCGATGCCTGCTTGCCGAATATCATGGTGGAAAATGGCCGCTTTTCT
GGATTCATCGACTGTGGCCGGCTGGGTGTGGCGGACCGCTATCAGGACATAGCGTTGGCTACCCGTGATA
TTGCTGAAGAGCTTGGCGGCGAATGGGCTGACCGCTTCCTCGTGCTTTACGGTATCGCCGCTCCCGATTC
GCAGCGCATCGCCTTCTATCGCCTTCTTGACGAGTTCTTCTGAGCGGGACTCTGGGGTTCGAAATGACCG
ACCAAGCGACGCCCAACCTGCCATCACGAGATTTCGATTCCACCGCCGCCTTCTATGAAAGGTTGGGCTT
CGGAATCGTTTTCCGGGACGCCGGCTGGATGATCCTCCAGCGCGGGGATCTCATGCTGGAGTTCTTCGCC
CACCCCAACTTGTTTATTGCAGCTTATAATGGTTACAAATAAAGCAATAGCATCACAAATTTCACAAATA
AAGCATTTTTTTCACTGCATTCTAGTTGTGGTTTGTCCAAACTCATCAATGTATCTTATCATGTCTGTAT
ACCGTCGACCTCTAGCTAGAGCTTGGCGTAATCATGGTCATAGCTGTTTCCTGTGTGAAATTGTTATCCG
CTCACAATTCCACACAACATACGAGCCGGAAGCATAAAGTGTAAAGCCTGGGGTGCCTAATGAGTGAGCT
AACTCACATTAATTGCGTTGCGCTCACTGCCCGCTTTCCAGTCGGGAAACCTGTCGTGCCAGCTGCATTA
ATGAATCGGCCAACGCGCGGGGAGAGGCGGTTTGCGTATTGGGCGCTCTTCCGCTTCCTCGCTCACTGAC
TCGCTGCGCTCGGTCGTTCGGCTGCGGCGAGCGGTATCAGCTCACTCAAAGGCGGTAATACGGTTATCCA
CAGAATCAGGGGATAACGCAGGAAAGAACATGTGAGCAAAAGGCCAGCAAAAGGCCAGGAACCGTAAAAA
GGCCGCGTTGCTGGCGTTTTTCCATAGGCTCCGCCCCCCTGACGAGCATCACAAAAATCGACGCTCAAGT
CAGAGGTGGCGAAACCCGACAGGACTATAAAGATACCAGGCGTTTCCCCCTGGAAGCTCCCTCGTGCGCT
CTCCTGTTCCGACCCTGCCGCTTACCGGATACCTGTCCGCCTTTCTCCCTTCGGGAAGCGTGGCGCTTTC
TCATAGCTCACGCTGTAGGTATCTCAGTTCGGTGTAGGTCGTTCGCTCCAAGCTGGGCTGTGTGCACGAA
CCCCCCGTTCAGCCCGACCGCTGCGCCTTATCCGGTAACTATCGTCTTGAGTCCAACCCGGTAAGACACG
ACTTATCGCCACTGGCAGCAGCCACTGGTAACAGGATTAGCAGAGCGAGGTATGTAGGCGGTGCTACAGA
GTTCTTGAAGTGGTGGCCTAACTACGGCTACACTAGAAGAACAGTATTTGGTATCTGCGCTCTGCTGAAG
CCAGTTACCTTCGGAAAAAGAGTTGGTAGCTCTTGATCCGGCAAACAAACCACCGCTGGTAGCGGTGGTT
TTTTTGTTTGCAAGCAGCAGATTACGCGCAGAAAAAAAGGATCTCAAGAAGATCCTTTGATCTTTTCTAC
GGGGTCTGACGCTCAGTGGAACGAAAACTCACGTTAAGGGATTTTGGTCATGAGATTATCAAAAAGGATC
TTCACCTAGATCCTTTTAAATTAAAAATGAAGTTTTAAATCAATCTAAAGTATATATGAGTAAACTTGGT
CTGACAGTTACCAATGCTTAATCAGTGAGGCACCTATCTCAGCGATCTGTCTATTTCGTTCATCCATAGT
TGCCTGACTCCCCGTCGTGTAGATAACTACGATACGGGAGGGCTTACCATCTGGCCCCAGTGCTGCAATG
ATACCGCGAGACCCACGCTCACCGGCTCCAGATTTATCAGCAATAAACCAGCCAGCCGGAAGGGCCGAGC
GCAGAAGTGGTCCTGCAACTTTATCCGCCTCCATCCAGTCTATTAATTGTTGCCGGGAAGCTAGAGTAAG
TAGTTCGCCAGTTAATAGTTTGCGCAACGTTGTTGCCATTGCTACAGGCATCGTGGTGTCACGCTCGTCG
TTTGGTATGGCTTCATTCAGCTCCGGTTCCCAACGATCAAGGCGAGTTACATGATCCCCCATGTTGTGCA
AAAAAGCGGTTAGCTCCTTCGGTCCTCCGATCGTTGTCAGAAGTAAGTTGGCCGCAGTGTTATCACTCAT
GGTTATGGCAGCACTGCATAATTCTCTTACTGTCATGCCATCCGTAAGATGCTTTTCTGTGACTGGTGAG
TACTCAACCAAGTCATTCTGAGAATAGTGTATGCGGCGACCGAGTTGCTCTTGCCCGGCGTCAATACGGG
ATAATACCGCGCCACATAGCAGAACTTTAAAAGTGCTCATCATTGGAAAACGTTCTTCGGGGCGAAAACT
CTCAAGGATCTTACCGCTGTTGAGATCCAGTTCGATGTAACCCACTCGTGCACCCAACTGATCTTCAGCA
TCTTTTACTTTCACCAGCGTTTCTGGGTGAGCAAAAACAGGAAGGCAAAATGCCGCAAAAAAGGGAATAA
GGGCGACACGGAAATGTTGAATACTCATACTCTTCCTTTTTCAATATTATTGAAGCATTTATCAGGGTTA
TTGTCTCATGAGCGGATACATATTTGAATGTATTTAGAAAAATAAACAAATAGGGGTTCCGCGCACATTT
CCCCGAAAAGTGCCACCT
Features (pLannotate 1.2.2; 20 found; start..end, strand, type, name):
     34..86      -  misc_feature   bom (fragment): basis of mobility region from pBR322
    241..620     +  enhancer       CMV enhancer: human cytomegalovirus immediate early enhancer
    621..824     +  promoter       CMV promoter: human cytomegalovirus (CMV) immediate early promoter
    820..853     +  LTR            5' LTR (truncated) (fragment): truncated 5' long terminal repeat (LTR) from HIV-1
    869..887     +  promoter       T7 promoter: promoter for bacteriophage T7 RNA polymerase
    937..4956    +  CDS            cas9: CAS9_STRMU - Also known as csn1. Experimental evidence at protein level: Swiss-Prot protein existence level 1. CRISPR (clustered regularly interspaced short palindromic repeat) is an adaptive immune system that provides protection against mobile genetic elements (viruses, transposable elements and conjugative plasmids). CRISPR clusters contain spacers, sequences complementary to antecedent mobile elements, and target invading nucleic acids. CRISPR clusters are transcribed and processed into CRISPR RNA (crRNA). In type II CRISPR systems correct processing of pre-crRNA requires a trans- encoded
   5128..5352    +  polyA_signal   bGH poly(A) signal: bovine growth hormone polyadenylation signal
   5356..5377    +  promoter       SV40 promoter (fragment): SV40 enhancer and early promoter
   5398..5826    +  rep_origin     f1 ori (sequence partly withheld): f1 bacteriophage origin of replication; arrow indicates direction of (+) strand synthesis
   5840..6169    +  promoter       SV40 promoter: SV40 enhancer and early promoter
   6236..7027    +  CDS            neo: KKA2_KLEPN - Also known as kan, nptII. Experimental evidence at protein level: Swiss-Prot protein existence level 1. Resistance to kanamycin, neomycin, paromomycin, ribostamycin, butirosin and gentamicin B. From Klebsiella pneumoniae.
   7051..7209    +  CDS            ble (fragment): BLE_KLEPN - Experimental evidence at protein level: Swiss-Prot protein existence level 1. Binding protein with a strong affinity to the bleomycin family of antibiotics. Binds to CL990; an antimitotic-antibiotic compound. From Klebsiella pneumoniae.
   7204..7325    +  polyA_signal   SV40 poly(A) signal: SV40 polyadenylation signal
   7398..7414    -  protein_bind   lac operator: The lac repressor binds to the lac operator to inhibit transcription in E. coli. This inhibition can be relieved by adding lactose or isopropyl-β-D-thiogalactopyranoside (IPTG). lac repressor encoded by lacI
   7422..7452    -  promoter       lac promoter: promoter for the E. coli lac operon
   7467..7488    -  protein_bind   CAP binding site: CAP binding activates transcription in the presence of cAMP. E. coli catabolite activator protein
   7501..7593    -  CDS            lacI (fragment): lac repressor; lacI; The lac repressor binds to the lac operator to inhibit transcription in E. coli. This inhibition can be relieved by adding lactose or isopropyl-β-D-thiogalactopyranoside (IPTG).
   7776..8364    -  rep_origin     ori: high-copy-number ColE1/pMB1/pBR322/pUC origin of replication
   8535..9395    -  CDS            AmpR: β-lactamase; bla; confers resistance to ampicillin, carbenicillin, and related antibiotics
   9396..9500    -  promoter       AmpR promoter: bla
