[The description below was written by a language model from this plasmid's Addgene catalogue record and pLannotate feature annotations shown in this document.]
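Description:
pCMV-T7-NLS(SV40)-anCas(FCA)-6xHis-NLS(SV40) is a 9.5 kb mammalian expression plasmid built on the pcDNA3.1(+) backbone. It is propagated in E. coli through a high-copy ColE1/pUC-type origin and selected with ampicillin via the β-lactamase gene and its native promoter. The backbone also carries an f1 phage origin and an SV40 early promoter-driven neomycin phosphotransferase cassette ending in an SV40 polyadenylation signal, which in principle permits G418 selection of transfected mammalian cells. The short hits annotated as a bleomycin-resistance fragment, lac promoter/operator and lacI remnants, an HIV-1 LTR fragment and a bom fragment appear to be backbone residue or similarity matches rather than functional parts of the design.

The payload is a synthetic, human codon-optimised open reading frame encoding anCas(FCA), an "ancient Cas" endonuclease inferred by ancestral sequence reconstruction to represent the Firmicutes common ancestor. The automated annotation labels this roughly 4 kb coding region as cas9 by similarity to the Streptococcus mutans protein, consistent with a Cas9-type nuclease. According to the catalogue entry, the protein is flanked by SV40 nuclear localisation signals at both termini, with a 6xHis tag ahead of the C-terminal NLS for detection or affinity purification; these small elements are not individually annotated in the feature table. Expression is driven by the CMV immediate-early enhancer and promoter and terminated by the bovine growth hormone polyadenylation signal, while a T7 promoter just upstream of the coding sequence allows in vitro transcription of the mRNA. No guide RNA cassette is present, so a guide must be supplied separately. The plasmid comes from work on the evolution of CRISPR-associated endonucleases using resurrected proteins and is suited to testing this reconstructed nuclease in mammalian cells.
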