Addgene plasmid #185701: pCMV-T7-NLS(SV40)-anCas(FCA)-6xHis-NLS(SV40)
Purpose: CMV and T7 promoter expression plasmid for human codon usage anCas(FCA) with an N-terminal NLS and C-terminal NLS
Depositing lab: Raul Perez-Jimenez. Depositing organization: CIC NanoGUNE. Publication: Evolution of CRISPR-associated endonucleases as inferred from resurrected proteins. Alonso-Lerma B, Jabalera Y, Samperio S, Morin M, Fernandez A, Hille LT, Silverstein RA, Quesada-Ganuza A, Reifs A, Fernandez-Penalver S, Benitez Y, Soletto L, Gavira JA, Diaz A, Vranken W, Sanchez-Mejias A, Guell M, Mojica FJM, Kleinstiver BP, Moreno-Pelayo MA, Montoliu L, Perez-Jimenez R. Nat Microbiol. 2023 Jan;8(1):77-90. doi: 10.1038/s41564-022-01265-y. Epub 2023 Jan 2. PubMed 36593295.
Backbone
  Vector backbone: pcDNA3.1(+)
  Backbone manufacturer: GenScript
  Vector type: Mammalian Expression
Growth in bacteria
  Bacterial resistance: Ampicillin, 100 μg/mL
  Growth temperature: 37°C
  Growth strain: DH5alpha
  Copy number: High Copy
Gene/Insert
  Gene/Insert name: anCas(FCA) (alt name: ancient Cas (Firmicutes Common Ancestor))
  Species: Synthetic
  Mutation: optimized for human codon usage
  Promoter: CMV and T7
  Tag / fusion protein: NLS (N terminal on insert); 6xHis-NLS (C terminal on insert)
  Cloning method: Restriction Enzyme; 5′ cloning site unknown (unknown if destroyed)
Terms and licenses: Academic/Nonprofit Terms; Industry Terms: Not Available to Industry
Depositor comments: Please visit https://www.biorxiv.org/content/10.1101/2022.03.30.485982v2 for bioRxiv preprint.
How to cite: pCMV-T7-NLS(SV40)-anCas(FCA)-6xHis-NLS(SV40) was a gift from Raul Perez-Jimenez (Addgene plasmid # 185701 ; http://n2t.net/addgene:185701 ; RRID:Addgene_185701)
